Addgene plasmid #112731: pET28a_6HT-TBP6.7(delta C-term)
Purpose: This mutant of TBP6.7 is lacking residues 91-98 at C-terminus, and was used to test the involvement of those residues in TAR recognition.
Depositing lab: Joseph Wedekind. Depositing organization: University of Rochester Medical Center. Publication: Structure of HIV TAR in complex with a Lab-Evolved RRM provides insight into duplex RNA recognition and synthesis of a constrained peptide that impairs transcription. Belashov IA, Crawford DW, Cavender CE, Dai P, Beardslee PC, Mathews DH, Pentelute BL, McNaughton BR, Wedekind JE. Nucleic Acids Res. 2018 Jul 27;46(13):6401-6415. doi: 10.1093/nar/gky529. PubMed 29961805.
Backbone
  Vector backbone: pET28a(+)
  Backbone size w/o insert (bp): 5277
  Vector type: Bacterial Expression
Growth in bacteria
  Bacterial resistance: Kanamycin, 50 μg/mL
  Growth temperature: 37°C
  Growth strain: DH5alpha
  Copy number: High Copy
Gene/Insert
  Gene/Insert name: 6His-TEV-TBP6.7(delta C-term)
  Insert size (bp): 335
  Mutation: delta C-term
  Promoter: T7
  Tag / fusion protein: 6His-TEV (N terminal on insert)
  Cloning method: Restriction Enzyme; 5′ cloning site NcoI (not destroyed); 3′ cloning site BamHI (not destroyed)
  Sequencing primers: 5′ T7 promoter; 3′ T7 terminator
Terms and licenses: Academic/Nonprofit Terms; Industry Terms: Not Available to Industry
How to cite: pET28a_6HT-TBP6.7(delta C-term) was a gift from Joseph Wedekind (Addgene plasmid # 112731 ; http://n2t.net/addgene:112731 ; RRID:Addgene_112731)
