[The description below was written by a language model from this plasmid's Addgene catalogue record and pLannotate feature annotations shown in this document.]
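Description:
pET28a_6HT-TBP6.7(delta C-term) is a bacterial expression plasmid built on the pET28a(+) backbone for producing a truncated form of TBP6.7, a laboratory-evolved RNA recognition motif (RRM) protein that binds the HIV TAR RNA element. It is selected with kanamycin through the aph(3')-Ia gene and replicates from a ColE1/pMB1-type origin. The backbone also carries rop and the bom region, an f1 origin, and short remnants of pBR322 tetracycline-resistance sequence that have no functional role. The catalogue lists it as high copy, although rop normally moderates copy number in pET vectors.

The roughly 335 bp insert sits between the NcoI and BamHI sites, downstream of the T7 promoter, a lac operator and the phage T7 gene 10 ribosome binding site, and upstream of the T7 terminator. The plasmid-borne lacI gene supplies repressor, so transcription is held off until IPTG induction in a host that provides T7 RNA polymerase. The open reading frame begins with an N-terminal six-histidine tag followed by a TEV protease cleavage site, allowing metal-affinity purification and subsequent tag removal. The coding region that follows is annotated as a fragment matching human SNRPA (the U1A spliceosomal protein), which suggests the scaffold from which TBP6.7 derives. A vector-derived His-tag sequence lies downstream of the insert; the record does not indicate that it is translated.

This variant lacks C-terminal residues 91–98 and was made to test whether those residues contribute to TAR recognition. The repository-sequenced and depositor-supplied sequences differ by only a few nucleotides in length and give equivalent feature maps.
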