Features (pLannotate 1.2.2; 20 found; start..end, strand, type, name):
     12..467     +  rep_origin     f1 ori (sequence partly withheld): f1 bacteriophage origin of replication; arrow indicates direction of (+) strand synthesis
    494..551     +  promoter       AmpR promoter (fragment): bla
    560..1375    -  CDS            KanR: aminoglycoside phosphotransferase; aph(3')-Ia; confers resistance to kanamycin in bacteria or G418 (Geneticin®) in eukaryotes
   1497..2085    +  rep_origin     ori: high-copy-number ColE1/pMB1/pBR322/pUC origin of replication
   2271..2413    -  misc_feature   bom: basis of mobility region from pBR322
   2515..2706    -  CDS            rop: Rop protein, which maintains plasmids at low copy number; rop
   2723..3103    +  CDS            YPB1_ECOLX: Protein predicted: Swiss-Prot protein existence level 4. From Escherichia coli.
   3175..3466    -  CDS            TcR (fragment): tetracycline efflux protein; tet; confers resistance to tetracycline
   3481..3502    -  protein_bind   CAP binding site: CAP binding activates transcription in the presence of cAMP. E. coli catabolite activator protein
   3515..4597    -  CDS            lacI: lac repressor; lacI; The lac repressor binds to the lac operator to inhibit transcription in E. coli. This inhibition can be relieved by adding lactose or isopropyl-β-D-thiogalactopyranoside (IPTG).
   4598..4675    -  promoter       lacI promoter: lacI
   4683..4962    -  CDS            TcR (fragment): tetracycline efflux protein; tet; confers resistance to tetracycline
   4984..5002    +  promoter       T7 promoter: promoter for bacteriophage T7 RNA polymerase
   5003..5027    +  protein_bind   lac operator: The lac repressor binds to the lac operator to inhibit transcription in E. coli. This inhibition can be relieved by adding lactose or isopropyl-β-D-thiogalactopyranoside (IPTG). lac repressor encoded by lacI
   5042..5064    +  RBS            RBS: efficient ribosome binding site from bacteriophage T7 gene 10 (Olins and Rangwala, 1989)
   5083..5099    +  CDS            capTEV™ (fragment): composite tag for in vivo biotinylation, TEV protease cleavage, and 6xHis tagging
   5134..5403    +  CDS            SNRPA (fragment): SNRPA_HUMAN - Experimental evidence at protein level: Swiss-Prot protein existence level 1. Component of the spliceosomal U1 snRNP, which is essential for recognition of the pre-mRNA 5' splice-site and the subsequent assembly of the spliceosome. U1 snRNP is the first snRNP to interact with pre-mRNA. This interaction is required for the subsequent binding of U2 snRNP and the U4/U6/U5 tri-snRNP. SNRPA binds stem loop II of U1 snRNA. In a snRNP-free form (SF-A) may be involved in coupled pre-mRNA splicing and polyadenylation process. May bind preferentially to the 5'-UGCAC-3' motif on RNAs. From
   5456..5473    +  CDS            9xHis (fragment): 9xHis affinity tag
   5483..5532    +  CDS            SET1 (fragment): solubility-enhancement tag derived from T7 phage gene 10B
   5540..5587    +  terminator     T7 terminator: transcription terminator for bacteriophage T7 RNA polymerase
>Addgene plasmid #112731 | pET28a_6HT-TBP6.7(delta C-term) | depositor full sequence | sequence record 212444 | Full Sequence
TGGCGAATGGG
[124 nt withheld, positions 12-135]
C
[91 nt withheld, positions 137-227]
A
[49 nt withheld, positions 229-277]
CCTTTGACGTTGGAGTCCACGTTCTTT
[37 nt withheld, positions 305-341]
ACCCTATCTCGGTCTATTCTTTTGATTTATAAGGGATTTTGCCGATTTCGGCCTATTGGTTAAAAAATGA
GCTGATTTAACAAAAATTTAACGCGAATTTTAACAAAATATTAACGTTTACAATTTCAGGTGGCACTTTT
CGGGGAAATGTGCGCGGAACCCCTATTTGTTTATTTTTCTAAATACATTCAAATATGTATCCGCTCATGA
ATTAATTCTTAGAAAAACTCATCGAGCATCAAATGAAACTGCAATTTATTCATATCAGGATTATCAATAC
CATATTTTTGAAAAAGCCGTTTCTGTAATGAAGGAGAAAACTCACCGAGGCAGTTCCATAGGATGGCAAG
ATCCTGGTATCGGTCTGCGATTCCGACTCGTCCAACATCAATACAACCTATTAATTTCCCCTCGTCAAAA
ATAAGGTTATCAAGTGAGAAATCACCATGAGTGACGACTGAATCCGGTGAGAATGGCAAAAGTTTATGCA
TTTCTTTCCAGACTTGTTCAACAGGCCAGCCATTACGCTCGTCATCAAAATCACTCGCATCAACCAAACC
GTTATTCATTCGTGATTGCGCCTGAGCGAGACGAAATACGCGATCGCTGTTAAAAGGACAATTACAAACA
GGAATCGAATGCAACCGGCGCAGGAACACTGCCAGCGCATCAACAATATTTTCACCTGAATCAGGATATT
CTTCTAATACCTGGAATGCTGTTTTCCCGGGGATCGCAGTGGTGAGTAACCATGCATCATCAGGAGTACG
GATAAAATGCTTGATGGTCGGAAGAGGCATAAATTCCGTCAGCCAGTTTAGTCTGACCATCTCATCTGTA
ACATCATTGGCAACGCTACCTTTGCCATGTTTCAGAAACAACTCTGGCGCATCGGGCTTCCCATACAATC
GATAGATTGTCGCACCTGATTGCCCGACATTATCGCGAGCCCATTTATACCCATATAAATCAGCATCCAT
GTTGGAATTTAATCGCGGCCTAGAGCAAGACGTTTCCCGTTGAATATGGCTCATAACACCCCTTGTATTA
CTGTTTATGTAAGCAGACAGTTTTATTGTTCATGACCAAAATCCCTTAACGTGAGTTTTCGTTCCACTGA
GCGTCAGACCCCGTAGAAAAGATCAAAGGATCTTCTTGAGATCCTTTTTTTCTGCGCGTAATCTGCTGCT
TGCAAACAAAAAAACCACCGCTACCAGCGGTGGTTTGTTTGCCGGATCAAGAGCTACCAACTCTTTTTCC
GAAGGTAACTGGCTTCAGCAGAGCGCAGATACCAAATACTGTCCTTCTAGTGTAGCCGTAGTTAGGCCAC
CACTTCAAGAACTCTGTAGCACCGCCTACATACCTCGCTCTGCTAATCCTGTTACCAGTGGCTGCTGCCA
GTGGCGATAAGTCGTGTCTTACCGGGTTGGACTCAAGACGATAGTTACCGGATAAGGCGCAGCGGTCGGG
CTGAACGGGGGGTTCGTGCACACAGCCCAGCTTGGAGCGAACGACCTACACCGAACTGAGATACCTACAG
CGTGAGCTATGAGAAAGCGCCACGCTTCCCGAAGGGAGAAAGGCGGACAGGTATCCGGTAAGCGGCAGGG
TCGGAACAGGAGAGCGCACGAGGGAGCTTCCAGGGGGAAACGCCTGGTATCTTTATAGTCCTGTCGGGTT
TCGCCACCTCTGACTTGAGCGTCGATTTTTGTGATGCTCGTCAGGGGGGCGGAGCCTATGGAAAAACGCC
AGCAACGCGGCCTTTTTACGGTTCCTGGCCTTTTGCTGGCCTTTTGCTCACATGTTCTTTCCTGCGTTAT
CCCCTGATTCTGTGGATAACCGTATTACCGCCTTTGAGTGAGCTGATACCGCTCGCCGCAGCCGAACGAC
CGAGCGCAGCGAGTCAGTGAGCGAGGAAGCGGAAGAGCGCCTGATGCGGTATTTTCTCCTTACGCATCTG
TGCGGTATTTCACACCGCATATATGGTGCACTCTCAGTACAATCTGCTCTGATGCCGCATAGTTAAGCCA
GTATACACTCCGCTATCGCTACGTGACTGGGTCATGGCTGCGCCCCGACACCCGCCAACACCCGCTGACG
CGCCCTGACGGGCTTGTCTGCTCCCGGCATCCGCTTACAGACAAGCTGTGACCGTCTCCGGGAGCTGCAT
GTGTCAGAGGTTTTCACCGTCATCACCGAAACGCGCGAGGCAGCTGCGGTAAAGCTCATCAGCGTGGTCG
TGAAGCGATTCACAGATGTCTGCCTGTTCATCCGCGTCCAGCTCGTTGAGTTTCTCCAGAAGCGTTAATG
TCTGGCTTCTGATAAAGCGGGCCATGTTAAGGGCGGTTTTTTCCTGTTTGGTCACTGATGCCTCCGTGTA
AGGGGGATTTCTGTTCATGGGGGTAATGATACCGATGAAACGAGAGAGGATGCTCACGATACGGGTTACT
GATGATGAACATGCCCGGTTACTGGAACGTTGTGAGGGTAAACAACTGGCGGTATGGATGCGGCGGGACC
AGAGAAAAATCACTCAGGGTCAATGCCAGCGCTTCGTTAATACAGATGTAGGTGTTCCACAGGGTAGCCA
GCAGCATCCTGCGATGCAGATCCGGAACATAATGGTGCAGGGCGCTGACTTCCGCGTTTCCAGACTTTAC
GAAACACGGAAACCGAAGACCATTCATGTTGTTGCTCAGGTCGCAGACGTTTTGCAGCAGCAGTCGCTTC
ACGTTCGCTCGCGTATCGGTGATTCATTCTGCTAACCAGTAAGGCAACCCCGCCAGCCTAGCCGGGTCCT
CAACGACAGGAGCACGATCATGCGCACCCGTGGGGCCGCCATGCCGGCGATAATGGCCTGCTTCTCGCCG
AAACGTTTGGTGGCGGGACCAGTGACGAAGGCTTGAGCGAGGGCGTGCAAGATTCCGAATACCGCAAGCG
ACAGGCCGATCATCGTCGCGCTCCAGCGAAAGCGGTCCTCGCCGAAAATGACCCAGAGCGCTGCCGGCAC
CTGTCCTACGAGTTGCATGATAAAGAAGACAGTCATAAGTGCGGCGACGATAGTCATGCCCCGCGCCCAC
CGGAAGGAGCTGACTGGGTTGAAGGCTCTCAAGGGCATCGGTCGAGATCCCGGTGCCTAATGAGTGAGCT
AACTTACATTAATTGCGTTGCGCTCACTGCCCGCTTTCCAGTCGGGAAACCTGTCGTGCCAGCTGCATTA
ATGAATCGGCCAACGCGCGGGGAGAGGCGGTTTGCGTATTGGGCGCCAGGGTGGTTTTTCTTTTCACCAG
TGAGACGGGCAACAGCTGATTGCCCTTCACCGCCTGGCCCTGAGAGAGTTGCAGCAAGCGGTCCACGCTG
GTTTGCCCCAGCAGGCGAAAATCCTGTTTGATGGTGGTTAACGGCGGGATATAACATGAGCTGTCTTCGG
TATCGTCGTATCCCACTACCGAGATATCCGCACCAACGCGCAGCCCGGACTCGGTAATGGCGCGCATTGC
GCCCAGCGCCATCTGATCGTTGGCAACCAGCATCGCAGTGGGAACGATGCCCTCATTCAGCATTTGCATG
GTTTGTTGAAAACCGGACATGGCACTCCAGTCGCCTTCCCGTTCCGCTATCGGCTGAATTTGATTGCGAG
TGAGATATTTATGCCAGCCAGCCAGACGCAGACGCGCCGAGACAGAACTTAATGGGCCCGCTAACAGCGC
GATTTGCTGGTGACCCAATGCGACCAGATGCTCCACGCCCAGTCGCGTACCGTCTTCATGGGAGAAAATA
ATACTGTTGATGGGTGTCTGGTCAGAGACATCAAGAAATAACGCCGGAACATTAGTGCAGGCAGCTTCCA
CAGCAATGGCATCCTGGTCATCCAGCGGATAGTTAATGATCAGCCCACTGACGCGTTGCGCGAGAAGATT
GTGCACCGCCGCTTTACAGGCTTCGACGCCGCTTCGTTCTACCATCGACACCACCACGCTGGCACCCAGT
TGATCGGCGCGAGATTTAATCGCCGCGACAATTTGCGACGGCGCGTGCAGGGCCAGACTGGAGGTGGCAA
CGCCAATCAGCAACGACTGTTTGCCCGCCAGTTGTTGTGCCACGCGGTTGGGAATGTAATTCAGCTCCGC
CATCGCCGCTTCCACTTTTTCCCGCGTTTTCGCAGAAACGTGGCTGGCCTGGTTCACCACGCGGGAAACG
GTCTGATAAGAGACACCGGCATACTCTGCGACATCGTATAACGTTACTGGTTTCACATTCACCACCCTGA
ATTGACTCTCTTCCGGGCGCTATCATGCCATACCGCGAAAGGTTTTGCGCCATTCGATGGTGTCCGGGAT
CTCGACGCTCTCCCTTATGCGACTCCTGCATTAGGAAGCAGCCCAGTAGTAGGTTGAGGCCGTTGAGCAC
CGCCGCCGCAAGGAATGGTGCATGCAAGGAGATGGCGCCCAACAGTCCCCCGGCCACGGGGCCTGCCACC
ATACCCACGCCGAAACAAGCGCTCATGAGCCCGAAGTGGCGAGCCCGATCTTCCCCATCGGTGATGTCGG
CGATATAGGCGCCAGCAACCGCACCTGTGGCGCCGGTGATGCCGGCCACGATGCGTCCGGCGTAGAGGAT
CGAGATCTCGATCCCGCGAAATTAATACGACTCACTATAGGGGAATTGTGAGCGGATAACAATTCCCCTC
TAGAAATAATTTTGTTTAACTTTAAGAAGGAGATATACCATGGGCAGCAGCCATCATCATCATCATCACA
GCAGCGGCGAGAACCTGTACTTCCAGGGCCATATGGCAGTTCCCGAGACCCGCCCTAACCACACTATTTA
TATCAACAACCTCAATTCGAAGATCAAGAAGGATGAGCTAAAAAAGTCCCTGCACGCCATCTTCTCCCGG
TTTGGCCAGATCCTGGATATCCTGGTACCGCGGCAGCGGACGCCGAGGGGCCAGGCCTTTGTCATCTTCA
AGGAGGTCAGCAGCGCCACCAACGCCCTGCGCTCCATGCAGGGTTTCCCTTTCTATGACAAACCTATGCG
TATCCAGTATGCCAAGACCGACTGATAGGGATCCGAATTCGAGCTCCGTCGACAAGCTTGCGGCCGCACT
CGAGCACCACCACCACCACCACTGAGATCCGGCTGCTAACAAAGCCCGAAAGGAAGCTGAGTTGGCTGCT
GCCACCGCTGAGCAATAACTAGCATAACCCCTTGGGGCCTCTAAACGGGTCTTGAGGGGTTTTTTGCTGA
AAGGAGGAACTATATCCGGAT
