Features (pLannotate 1.2.2; 20 found; start..end, strand, type, name):
     12..440     +  rep_origin     f1 ori (sequence partly withheld): f1 bacteriophage origin of replication; arrow indicates direction of (+) strand synthesis
    493..550     +  promoter       AmpR promoter (fragment): bla
    559..1374    -  CDS            KanR: aminoglycoside phosphotransferase; aph(3')-Ia; confers resistance to kanamycin in bacteria or G418 (Geneticin®) in eukaryotes
   1496..2084    +  rep_origin     ori: high-copy-number ColE1/pMB1/pBR322/pUC origin of replication
   2270..2409    -  misc_feature   bom: basis of mobility region from pBR322
   2511..2702    -  CDS            rop: Rop protein, which maintains plasmids at low copy number; rop
   2719..3099    +  CDS            YPB1_ECOLX: Protein predicted: Swiss-Prot protein existence level 4. From Escherichia coli.
   3171..3462    -  CDS            TcR (fragment): tetracycline efflux protein; tet; confers resistance to tetracycline
   3477..3498    -  protein_bind   CAP binding site: CAP binding activates transcription in the presence of cAMP. E. coli catabolite activator protein
   3511..4593    -  CDS            lacI: lac repressor; lacI; The lac repressor binds to the lac operator to inhibit transcription in E. coli. This inhibition can be relieved by adding lactose or isopropyl-β-D-thiogalactopyranoside (IPTG).
   4594..4671    -  promoter       lacI promoter: lacI
   4679..4958    -  CDS            TcR (fragment): tetracycline efflux protein; tet; confers resistance to tetracycline
   4980..4998    +  promoter       T7 promoter: promoter for bacteriophage T7 RNA polymerase
   4999..5023    +  protein_bind   lac operator: The lac repressor binds to the lac operator to inhibit transcription in E. coli. This inhibition can be relieved by adding lactose or isopropyl-β-D-thiogalactopyranoside (IPTG). lac repressor encoded by lacI
   5038..5060    +  RBS            RBS: efficient ribosome binding site from bacteriophage T7 gene 10 (Olins and Rangwala, 1989)
   5079..5095    +  CDS            capTEV™ (fragment): composite tag for in vivo biotinylation, TEV protease cleavage, and 6xHis tagging
   5130..5399    +  CDS            SNRPA (fragment): SNRPA_HUMAN - Experimental evidence at protein level: Swiss-Prot protein existence level 1. Component of the spliceosomal U1 snRNP, which is essential for recognition of the pre-mRNA 5' splice-site and the subsequent assembly of the spliceosome. U1 snRNP is the first snRNP to interact with pre-mRNA. This interaction is required for the subsequent binding of U2 snRNP and the U4/U6/U5 tri-snRNP. SNRPA binds stem loop II of U1 snRNA. In a snRNP-free form (SF-A) may be involved in coupled pre-mRNA splicing and polyadenylation process. May bind preferentially to the 5'-UGCAC-3' motif on RNAs. From
   5452..5469    +  CDS            9xHis (fragment): 9xHis affinity tag
   5479..5528    +  CDS            SET1 (fragment): solubility-enhancement tag derived from T7 phage gene 10B
   5536..5583    +  terminator     T7 terminator: transcription terminator for bacteriophage T7 RNA polymerase
>Addgene plasmid #112731 | pET28a_6HT-TBP6.7(delta C-term) | addgene full sequence | sequence record 216368 | Addgene NGS Result
TGGCGAATGGG
[124 nt withheld, positions 12-135]
C
[91 nt withheld, positions 137-227]
A
[49 nt withheld, positions 229-277]
CCTTTGACGTTGGAGTCCACGTTCTTT
[37 nt withheld, positions 305-341]
ACCCTATCTCGGTCTATTCTTTTGATTTATAAGGGATTTTGCCGATTTCGGCCTATTGGTTAAAAAATGA
GCTGATTTAACAAAAATTTAACGCGAATTTTAACAAAATATTAACGCTTACAATTTAGGTGGCACTTTTC
GGGGAAATGTGCGCGGAACCCCTATTTGTTTATTTTTCTAAATACATTCAAATATGTATCCGCTCATGAA
TTAATTCTTAGAAAAACTCATCGAGCATCAAATGAAACTGCAATTTATTCATATCAGGATTATCAATACC
ATATTTTTGAAAAAGCCGTTTCTGTAATGAAGGAGAAAACTCACCGAGGCAGTTCCATAGGATGGCAAGA
TCCTGGTATCGGTCTGCGATTCCGACTCGTCCAACATCAATACAACCTATTAATTTCCCCTCGTCAAAAA
TAAGGTTATCAAGTGAGAAATCACCATGAGTGACGACTGAATCCGGTGAGAATGGCAAAAGTTTATGCAT
TTCTTTCCAGACTTGTTCAACAGGCCAGCCATTACGCTCGTCATCAAAATCACTCGCATCAACCAAACCG
TTATTCATTCGTGATTGCGCCTGAGCGAGACGAAATACGCGATCGCTGTTAAAAGGACAATTACAAACAG
GAATCGAATGCAACCGGCGCAGGAACACTGCCAGCGCATCAACAATATTTTCACCTGAATCAGGATATTC
TTCTAATACCTGGAATGCTGTTTTCCCGGGGATCGCAGTGGTGAGTAACCATGCATCATCAGGAGTACGG
ATAAAATGCTTGATGGTCGGAAGAGGCATAAATTCCGTCAGCCAGTTTAGTCTGACCATCTCATCTGTAA
CATCATTGGCAACGCTACCTTTGCCATGTTTCAGAAACAACTCTGGCGCATCGGGCTTCCCATACAATCG
ATAGATTGTCGCACCTGATTGCCCGACATTATCGCGAGCCCATTTATACCCATATAAATCAGCATCCATG
TTGGAATTTAATCGCGGCCTAGAGCAAGACGTTTCCCGTTGAATATGGCTCATAACACCCCTTGTATTAC
TGTTTATGTAAGCAGACAGTTTTATTGTTCATGACCAAAATCCCTTAACGTGAGTTTTCGTTCCACTGAG
CGTCAGACCCCGTAGAAAAGATCAAAGGATCTTCTTGAGATCCTTTTTTTCTGCGCGTAATCTGCTGCTT
GCAAACAAAAAAACCACCGCTACCAGCGGTGGTTTGTTTGCCGGATCAAGAGCTACCAACTCTTTTTCCG
AAGGTAACTGGCTTCAGCAGAGCGCAGATACCAAATACTGTCCTTCTAGTGTAGCCGTAGTTAGGCCACC
ACTTCAAGAACTCTGTAGCACCGCCTACATACCTCGCTCTGCTAATCCTGTTACCAGTGGCTGCTGCCAG
TGGCGATAAGTCGTGTCTTACCGGGTTGGACTCAAGACGATAGTTACCGGATAAGGCGCAGCGGTCGGGC
TGAACGGGGGGTTCGTGCACACAGCCCAGCTTGGAGCGAACGACCTACACCGAACTGAGATACCTACAGC
GTGAGCTATGAGAAAGCGCCACGCTTCCCGAAGGGAGAAAGGCGGACAGGTATCCGGTAAGCGGCAGGGT
CGGAACAGGAGAGCGCACGAGGGAGCTTCCAGGGGGAAACGCCTGGTATCTTTATAGTCCTGTCGGGTTT
CGCCACCTCTGACTTGAGCGTCGATTTTTGTGATGCTCGTCAGGGGGGCGGAGCCTATGGAAAAACGCCA
GCAACGCGGCCTTTTTACGGTTCCTGGCCTTTTGCTGGCCTTTTGCTCACATGTTCTTTCCTGCGTTATC
CCCTGATTCTGTGGATAACCGTATTACCGCCTTTGAGTGAGCTGATACCGCTCGCCGCAGCCGAACGACC
GAGCGCAGCGAGTCAGTGAGCGAGGAAGCGGAAGAGCGCCTGATGCGGTATTTTCTCCTTACGCATCTGT
GCGGTATTTCACACCGCAATGGTGCACTCTCAGTACAATCTGCTCTGATGCCGCATAGTTAAGCCAGTAT
ACACTCCGCTATCGCTACGTGACTGGGTCATGGCTGCGCCCCGACACCCGCCAACACCCGCTGACGCGCC
CTGACGGGCTTGTCTGCTCCCGGCATCCGCTTACAGACAAGCTGTGACCGTCTCCGGGAGCTGCATGTGT
CAGAGGTTTTCACCGTCATCACCGAAACGCGCGAGGCAGCTGCGGTAAAGCTCATCAGCGTGGTCGTGAA
GCGATTCACAGATGTCTGCCTGTTCATCCGCGTCCAGCTCGTTGAGTTTCTCCAGAAGCGTTAATGTCTG
GCTTCTGATAAAGCGGGCCATGTTAAGGGCGGTTTTTTCCTGTTTGGTCACTGATGCCTCCGTGTAAGGG
GGATTTCTGTTCATGGGGGTAATGATACCGATGAAACGAGAGAGGATGCTCACGATACGGGTTACTGATG
ATGAACATGCCCGGTTACTGGAACGTTGTGAGGGTAAACAACTGGCGGTATGGATGCGGCGGGACCAGAG
AAAAATCACTCAGGGTCAATGCCAGCGCTTCGTTAATACAGATGTAGGTGTTCCACAGGGTAGCCAGCAG
CATCCTGCGATGCAGATCCGGAACATAATGGTGCAGGGCGCTGACTTCCGCGTTTCCAGACTTTACGAAA
CACGGAAACCGAAGACCATTCATGTTGTTGCTCAGGTCGCAGACGTTTTGCAGCAGCAGTCGCTTCACGT
TCGCTCGCGTATCGGTGATTCATTCTGCTAACCAGTAAGGCAACCCCGCCAGCCTAGCCGGGTCCTCAAC
GACAGGAGCACGATCATGCGCACCCGTGGGGCCGCCATGCCGGCGATAATGGCCTGCTTCTCGCCGAAAC
GTTTGGTGGCGGGACCAGTGACGAAGGCTTGAGCGAGGGCGTGCAAGATTCCGAATACCGCAAGCGACAG
GCCGATCATCGTCGCGCTCCAGCGAAAGCGGTCCTCGCCGAAAATGACCCAGAGCGCTGCCGGCACCTGT
CCTACGAGTTGCATGATAAAGAAGACAGTCATAAGTGCGGCGACGATAGTCATGCCCCGCGCCCACCGGA
AGGAGCTGACTGGGTTGAAGGCTCTCAAGGGCATCGGTCGAGATCCCGGTGCCTAATGAGTGAGCTAACT
TACATTAATTGCGTTGCGCTCACTGCCCGCTTTCCAGTCGGGAAACCTGTCGTGCCAGCTGCATTAATGA
ATCGGCCAACGCGCGGGGAGAGGCGGTTTGCGTATTGGGCGCCAGGGTGGTTTTTCTTTTCACCAGTGAG
ACGGGCAACAGCTGATTGCCCTTCACCGCCTGGCCCTGAGAGAGTTGCAGCAAGCGGTCCACGCTGGTTT
GCCCCAGCAGGCGAAAATCCTGTTTGATGGTGGTTAACGGCGGGATATAACATGAGCTGTCTTCGGTATC
GTCGTATCCCACTACCGAGATATCCGCACCAACGCGCAGCCCGGACTCGGTAATGGCGCGCATTGCGCCC
AGCGCCATCTGATCGTTGGCAACCAGCATCGCAGTGGGAACGATGCCCTCATTCAGCATTTGCATGGTTT
GTTGAAAACCGGACATGGCACTCCAGTCGCCTTCCCGTTCCGCTATCGGCTGAATTTGATTGCGAGTGAG
ATATTTATGCCAGCCAGCCAGACGCAGACGCGCCGAGACAGAACTTAATGGGCCCGCTAACAGCGCGATT
TGCTGGTGACCCAATGCGACCAGATGCTCCACGCCCAGTCGCGTACCGTCTTCATGGGAGAAAATAATAC
TGTTGATGGGTGTCTGGTCAGAGACATCAAGAAATAACGCCGGAACATTAGTGCAGGCAGCTTCCACAGC
AATGGCATCCTGGTCATCCAGCGGATAGTTAATGATCAGCCCACTGACGCGTTGCGCGAGAAGATTGTGC
ACCGCCGCTTTACAGGCTTCGACGCCGCTTCGTTCTACCATCGACACCACCACGCTGGCACCCAGTTGAT
CGGCGCGAGATTTAATCGCCGCGACAATTTGCGACGGCGCGTGCAGGGCCAGACTGGAGGTGGCAACGCC
AATCAGCAACGACTGTTTGCCCGCCAGTTGTTGTGCCACGCGGTTGGGAATGTAATTCAGCTCCGCCATC
GCCGCTTCCACTTTTTCCCGCGTTTTCGCAGAAACGTGGCTGGCCTGGTTCACCACGCGGGAAACGGTCT
GATAAGAGACACCGGCATACTCTGCGACATCGTATAACGTTACTGGTTTCACATTCACCACCCTGAATTG
ACTCTCTTCCGGGCGCTATCATGCCATACCGCGAAAGGTTTTGCGCCATTCGATGGTGTCCGGGATCTCG
ACGCTCTCCCTTATGCGACTCCTGCATTAGGAAGCAGCCCAGTAGTAGGTTGAGGCCGTTGAGCACCGCC
GCCGCAAGGAATGGTGCATGCAAGGAGATGGCGCCCAACAGTCCCCCGGCCACGGGGCCTGCCACCATAC
CCACGCCGAAACAAGCGCTCATGAGCCCGAAGTGGCGAGCCCGATCTTCCCCATCGGTGATGTCGGCGAT
ATAGGCGCCAGCAACCGCACCTGTGGCGCCGGTGATGCCGGCCACGATGCGTCCGGCGTAGAGGATCGAG
ATCTCGATCCCGCGAAATTAATACGACTCACTATAGGGGAATTGTGAGCGGATAACAATTCCCCTCTAGA
AATAATTTTGTTTAACTTTAAGAAGGAGATATACCATGGGCAGCAGCCATCATCATCATCATCACAGCAG
CGGCGAGAACCTGTACTTCCAGGGCCATATGGCAGTTCCCGAGACCCGCCCTAACCACACTATTTATATC
AACAACCTCAATTCGAAGATCAAGAAGGATGAGCTAAAAAAGTCCCTGCACGCCATCTTCTCCCGGTTTG
GCCAGATCCTGGATATCCTGGTACCGCGGCAGCGGACGCCGAGGGGCCAGGCCTTTGTCATCTTCAAGGA
GGTCAGCAGCGCCACCAACGCCCTGCGCTCCATGCAGGGTTTCCCTTTCTATGACAAACCTATGCGTATC
CAGTATGCCAAGACCGACTGATAGGGATCCGAATTCGAGCTCCGTCGACAAGCTTGCGGCCGCACTCGAG
CACCACCACCACCACCACTGAGATCCGGCTGCTAACAAAGCCCGAAAGGAAGCTGAGTTGGCTGCTGCCA
CCGCTGAGCAATAACTAGCATAACCCCTTGGGGCCTCTAAACGGGTCTTGAGGGGTTTTTTGCTGAAAGG
AGGAACTATATCCGGAT
