>Addgene plasmid #112731 | pET28a_6HT-TBP6.7(delta C-term) | depositor partial sequence | sequence record 212445 | Insert only
CCATGGGCAGCAGCCATCATCATCATCATCACAGCAGCGGCGAGAACCTGTACTTCCAGGGCCATATGGC
AGTTCCCGAGACCCGCCCTAACCACACTATTTATATCAACAACCTCAATTCGAAGATCAAGAAGGATGAG
CTAAAAAAGTCCCTGCACGCCATCTTCTCCCGGTTTGGCCAGATCCTGGATATCCTGGTACCGCGGCAGC
GGACGCCGAGGGGCCAGGCCTTTGTCATCTTCAAGGAGGTCAGCAGCGCCACCAACGCCCTGCGCTCCAT
GCAGGGTTTCCCTTTCTATGACAAACCTATGCGTATCCAGTATGCCAAGACCGACTGATAGGGATCC
